>Addgene plasmid #145258 | pHR-HOXD13-IDR-mCherry-CRY2 | addgene full sequence | sequence record 311643 | Addgene NGS Result
GTAACGCCATTTTGCAAGGCATGGAAAAATACCAAACCAAGAATAGAGAAGTTCAGATCAAGGGCGGGTA
CATGAAAATAGCTAACGTTGGGCCAAACAGGATATCTGCGGTGAGCAGTTTCGGCCCCGGCCCGGGGCCA
AGAACAGATGGTCACCGCAGTTTCGGCCCCGGCCCGAGGCCAAGAACAGATGGTCCCCAGATATGGCCCA
ACCCTCAGCAGTTTCTTAAGACCCATCAGATGTTTCCAGGCTCCCCCAAGGACCTGAAATGACCCTGCGC
CTTATTTGAATTAACCAATCAGCCTGCTTCTCGCTTCTGTTCGCGCGCTTCTGCTTCCCGAGCTCTATAA
AAGAGCTCACAACCCCTCACTCGGCGCGCCAGTCCTCCGACAGACTGAGTCGCCCGGGGGGGATCTGGAG
CTCTCGAGAATTCTCACGCGTCAAGTGGAGCAAGGCAGGTGGACAGTGGATCCGGAGCTACCATGTCCCG
AGCCGGTAGCTGGGACATGGACGGCCTGCGAGCGGACGGAGGCGGAGCTGGAGGAGCTCCCGCATCAAGT
AGTAGCTCAAGTGTGGCCGCTGCCGCGGCTAGCGGACAATGTAGGGGGTTTTTGTCAGCGCCTGTCTTTG
CGGGCACACATTCCGGGAGGGCCGCTGCTGCGGCTGCTGCTGCTGCTGCAGCCGCGGCGGCCGCTAGTGG
ATTTGCCTATCCTGGGACGAGTGAGCGCACTGGTTCATCATCCTCATCTTCATCCAGTGCGGTAGTCGCC
GCTCGGCCAGAAGCACCACCTGCAAAAGAGTGTCCGGCCCCGACGCCAGCTGCAGCAGCAGCGGCACCGC
CTTCAGCTCCTGCGGGTACCGGAGGCGGGATGGTTTCCAAAGGAGAGGAGGATAATATGGCTATAATTAA
AGAGTTTATGCGGTTCAAGGTGCATATGGAGGGATCTGTGAACGGTCACGAGTTCGAAATCGAGGGCGAA
GGCGAGGGGCGACCCTATGAAGGGACACAGACGGCCAAACTGAAGGTGACCAAGGGTGGCCCCCTGCCTT
TCGCCTGGGACATCCTGTCACCCCAGTTTATGTACGGCTCTAAGGCTTACGTTAAGCACCCTGCCGATAT
TCCGGACTACTTGAAACTGAGCTTCCCTGAAGGGTTCAAGTGGGAACGGGTAATGAATTTTGAGGATGGC
GGTGTAGTCACAGTTACCCAGGACAGCTCTCTTCAGGACGGAGAATTTATCTATAAGGTTAAACTTCGGG
GCACTAACTTCCCATCAGACGGCCCCGTGATGCAGAAGAAAACTATGGGCTGGGAAGCCAGCTCAGAACG
CATGTATCCCGAGGACGGAGCACTGAAGGGAGAAATCAAGCAGCGACTCAAGCTGAAGGATGGGGGACAT
TATGATGCTGAGGTCAAAACCACCTATAAGGCCAAGAAACCCGTTCAGCTTCCTGGGGCATACAACGTGA
ATATCAAACTGGATATTACATCCCATAACGAAGACTATACCATCGTGGAACAGTACGAGCGGGCCGAGGG
CAGACATAGCACAGGGGGCATGGATGAATTGTACAAGGCGGCCACGCGTATGAAGATGGACAAAAAGACT
ATAGTTTGGTTTAGAAGAGACCTAAGGATTGAGGATAATCCTGCATTAGCAGCAGCTGCTCACGAAGGAT
CTGTTTTTCCTGTCTTCATTTGGTGTCCTGAAGAAGAAGGACAGTTTTATCCTGGAAGAGCTTCAAGATG
GTGGATGAAACAATCACTTGCTCACTTATCTCAATCCTTGAAGGCTCTTGGATCTGACCTCACTTTAATC
AAAACCCACAACACGATTTCAGCGATCTTGGATTGTATCCGCGTTACCGGTGCTACAAAAGTCGTCTTTA
ACCACCTCTATGATCCTGTTTCGTTAGTTCGGGACCATACCGTAAAGGAGAAGCTGGTGGAACGTGGGAT
CTCTGTGCAAAGCTACAATGGAGATCTATTGTATGAACCGTGGGAGATATACTGCGAAAAGGGCAAACCT
TTTACGAGTTTCAATTCTTACTGGAAGAAATGCTTAGATATGTCGATTGAATCCGTTATGCTTCCTCCTC
CTTGGCGGTTGATGCCAATAACTGCAGCGGCTGAAGCGATTTGGGCGTGTTCGATTGAAGAACTAGGGCT
GGAGAATGAGGCCGAGAAACCGAGCAATGCGTTGTTAACTAGAGCTTGGTCTCCAGGATGGAGCAATGCT
GATAAGTTACTAAATGAGTTCATCGAGAAGCAGTTGATAGATTATGCAAAGAACAGCAAGAAAGTTGTTG
GGAATTCTACTTCACTACTTTCTCCGTATCTCCATTTCGGGGAAATAAGCGTCAGACACGTTTTCCAGTG
TGCCCGGATGAAACAAATTATATGGGCAAGAGATAAGAACAGTGAAGGAGAAGAAAGTGCAGATCTTTTT
CTTAGGGGAATCGGTTTAAGAGAGTATTCTCGGTATATATGTTTCAACTTCCCGTTTACTCACGAGCAAT
CGTTGTTGAGTCATCTTCGGTTTTTCCCTTGGGATGCTGATGTTGATAAGTTCAAGGCCTGGAGACAAGG
CAGGACCGGTTATCCGTTGGTGGATGCCGGAATGAGAGAGCTTTGGGCTACCGGATGGATGCATAACAGA
ATAAGAGTGATTGTTTCAAGCTTTGCTGTGAAGTTTCTTCTCCTTCCATGGAAATGGGGAATGAAGTATT
TCTGGGATACACTTTTGGATGCTGATTTGGAATGTGACATCCTTGGCTGGCAGTATATCTCTGGGAGTAT
CCCCGATGGCCACGAGCTTGATCGCTTGGACAATCCCGCGTTACAAGGCGCCAAATATGACCCAGAAGGT
GAGTACATAAGGCAATGGCTTCCCGAGCTTGCGAGATTGCCAACTGAATGGATCCATCATCCATGGGACG
CTCCTTTAACCGTACTCAAAGCTTCTGGTGTGGAACTCGGAACAAACTATGCGAAACCCATTGTAGACAT
CGACACAGCTCGTGAGCTACTAGCTAAAGCTATTTCAAGAACCCGTGAAGCACAGATCATGATCGGAGCA
GCAGCCCGGGATCCACCGGTCGCCACCGGTTCAGGGAGCGGATCCGGCTCAGGGAGTGCGGCCGGAACTC
CCACCTGCAACATGCGTGACTGACTGAGGCCGCGACTCTAGAGTCGACCTGCAGGCATGCAAGCTTGATA
TCAAGCTTATCGATAATCAACCTCTGGATTACAAAATTTGTGAAAGATTGACTGGTATTCTTAACTATGT
TGCTCCTTTTACGCTATGTGGATACGCTGCTTTAATGCCTTTGTATCATGCTATTGCTTCCCGTATGGCT
TTCATTTTCTCCTCCTTGTATAAATCCTGGTTGCTGTCTCTTTATGAGGAGTTGTGGCCCGTTGTCAGGC
AACGTGGCGTGGTGTGCACTGTGTTTGCTGACGCAACCCCCACTGGTTGGGGCATTGCCACCACCTGTCA
GCTCCTTTCCGGGACTTTCGCTTTCCCCCTCCCTATTGCCACGGCGGAACTCATCGCCGCCTGCCTTGCC
CGCTGCTGGACAGGGGCTCGGCTGTTGGGCACTGACAATTCCGTGGTGTTGTCGGGGAAATCATCGTCCT
TTCCTTGGCTGCTCGCCTGTGTTGCCACCTGGATTCTGCGCGGGACGTCCTTCTGCTACGTCCCTTCGGC
CCTCAATCCAGCGGACCTTCCTTCCCGCGGCCTGCTGCCGGCTCTGCGGCCTCTTCCGCGTCTTCGCCTT
CGCCCTCAGACGAGTCGGATCTCCCTTTGGGCCGCCTCCCCGCATCGATACCGTCGACCTCGAGGGAATT
AATTCGAGCTCGGTACCTTTAAGACCAATGACTTACAAGGCAGCTGTAGATCTTAGCCACTTTTTAAAAG
AAAAGGGGGGACTGGAAGGGCTAATTCACTCCCAACGAAGACAAGATCTGCTTTTTGCTTGTACTGGGTC
TCTCTGGTTAGACCAGATCTGAGCCTGGGAGCTCTCTGGCTAACTAGGGAACCCACTGCTTAAGCCTCAA
TAAAGCTTGCCTTGAGTGCTTCAAGTAGTGTGTGCCCGTCTGTTGTGTGACTCTGGTAACTAGAGATCCC
TCAGACCCTTTTAGTCAGTGTGGAAAATCTCTAGCAGCATCTAGAATTAATTCCGTGTATTCTATAGTGT
CACCTAAATCGTATGTGTATGATACATAAGGTTATGTATTAATTGTAGCCGCGTTCTAACGACAATATGT
ACAAGCCTAATTGTGTAGCATCTGGCTTACTGAAGCAGACCCTATCATCTCTCTCGTAAACTGCCGTCAG
AGTCGGTTTGGTTGGACGAACCTTCTGAGTTTCTGGTAACGCCGTCCCGCACCCGGAAATGGTCAGCGAA
CCAATCAGCAGGGTCATCGCTAGCCAGATCCTCTACGCCGGACGCATCGTGGCCGGCATCACCGGCGCCA
CAGGTGCGGTTGCTGGCGCCTATATCGCCGACATCACCGATGGGGAAGATCGGGCTCGCCACTTCGGGCT
CATGAGCGCTTGTTTCGGCGTGGGTATGGTGGCAGGCCCCGTGGCCGGGGGACTGTTGGGCGCCATCTCC
TTGCATGCACCATTCCTTGCGGCGGCGGTGCTCAACGGCCTCAACCTACTACTGGGCTGCTTCCTAATGC
AGGAGTCGCATAAGGGAGAGCGTCGAATGGTGCACTCTCAGTACAATCTGCTCTGATGCCGCATAGTTAA
GCCAGCCCCGACACCCGCCAACACCCGCTGACGCGCCCTGACGGGCTTGTCTGCTCCCGGCATCCGCTTA
CAGACAAGCTGTGACCGTCTCCGGGAGCTGCATGTGTCAGAGGTTTTCACCGTCATCACCGAAACGCGCG
AGACGAAAGGGCCTCGTGATACGCCTATTTTTATAGGTTAATGTCATGATAATAATGGTTTCTTAGACGT
CAGGTGGCACTTTTCGGGGAAATGTGCGCGGAACCCCTATTTGTTTATTTTTCTAAATACATTCAAATAT
GTATCCGCTCATGAGACAATAACCCTGATAAATGCTTCAATAATATTGAAAAAGGAAGAGTATGAGTATT
CAACATTTCCGTGTCGCCCTTATTCCCTTTTTTGCGGCATTTTGCCTTCCTGTTTTTGCTCACCCAGAAA
CGCTGGTGAAAGTAAAAGATGCTGAAGATCAGTTGGGTGCACGAGTGGGTTACATCGAACTGGATCTCAA
CAGCGGTAAGATCCTTGAGAGTTTTCGCCCCGAAGAACGTTTTCCAATGATGAGCACTTTTAAAGTTCTG
CTATGTGGCGCGGTATTATCCCGTATTGACGCCGGGCAAGAGCAACTCGGTCGCCGCATACACTATTCTC
AGAATGACTTGGTTGAGTACTCACCAGTCACAGAAAAGCATCTTACGGATGGCATGACAGTAAGAGAATT
ATGCAGTGCTGCCATAACCATGAGTGATAACACTGCGGCCAACTTACTTCTGACAACGATCGGAGGACCG
AAGGAGCTAACCGCTTTTTTGCACAACATGGGGGATCATGTAACTCGCCTTGATCGTTGGGAACCGGAGC
TGAATGAAGCCATACCAAACGACGAGCGTGACACCACGATGCCTGTAGCAATGGCAACAACGTTGCGCAA
ACTATTAACTGGCGAACTACTTACTCTAGCTTCCCGGCAACAATTAATAGACTGGATGGAGGCGGATAAA
GTTGCAGGAACACTTCTGCGCTCGGCCCTTCCGGCTGGCTGGTTTATTGCTGATAAATCTGGAGCCGGTG
AGCGTGGGTCTCGCGGTATCATTGCAGCACTGGGGCCAGATGGTAAGCCCTCCCGTATCGTAGTTATCTA
CACGACGGGGAGTCAGGCAACTATGGATGAACGAAATAGACAGATCGCTGAGATAGGTGCCTCACTGATT
AAGCATTGGTAACTGTCAGACCAAGTTTACTCATATATACTTTAGATTGATTTAAAACTTCATTTTTAAT
TTAAAAGGATCTAGGTGAAGATCCTTTTTGATAATCTCATGACCAAAATCCCTTAACGTGAGTTTTCGTT
CCACTGAGCGTCAGACCCCGTAGAAAAGATCAAAGGATCTTCTTGAGATCCTTTTTTTCTGCGCGTAATC
TGCTGCTTGCAAACAAAAAAACCACCGCTACCAGCGGTGGTTTGTTTGCCGGATCAAGAGCTACCAACTC
TTTTTCCGAAGGTAACTGGCTTCAGCAGAGCGCAGATACCAAATACTGTTCTTCTAGTGTAGCCGTAGTT
AGGCCACCACTTCAAGAACTCTGTAGCACCGCCTACATACCTCGCTCTGCTAATCCTGTTACCAGTGGCT
GCTGCCAGTGGCGATAAGTCGTGTCTTACCGGGTTGGACTCAAGACGATAGTTACCGGATAAGGCGCAGC
GGTCGGGCTGAACGGGGGGTTCGTGCACACAGCCCAGCTTGGAGCGAACGACCTACACCGAACTGAGATA
CCTACAGCGTGAGCTATGAGAAAGCGCCACGCTTCCCGAAGGGAGAAAGGCGGACAGGTATCCGGTAAGC
GGCAGGGTCGGAACAGGAGAGCGCACGAGGGAGCTTCCAGGGGGAAACGCCTGGTATCTTTATAGTCCTG
TCGGGTTTCGCCACCTCTGACTTGAGCGTCGATTTTTGTGATGCTCGTCAGGGGGGCGGAGCCTATGGAA
AAACGCCAGCAACGCGGCCTTTTTACGGTTCCTGGCCTTTTGCTGGCCTTTTGCTCACATGTTCTTTCCT
GCGTTATCCCCTGATTCTGTGGATAACCGTATTACCGCCTTTGAGTGAGCTGATACCGCTCGCCGCAGCC
GAACGACCGAGCGCAGCGAGTCAGTGAGCGAGGAAGCGGAAGAGCGCCCAATACGCAAACCGCCTCTCCC
CGCGCGTTGGCCGATTCATTAATGCAGCTGTGGAATGTGTGTCAGTTAGGGTGTGGAAAGTCCCCAGGCT
CCCCAGCAGGCAGAAGTATGCAAAGCATGCATCTCAATTAGTCAGCAACCAGGTGTGGAAAGTCCCCAGG
CTCCCCAGCAGGCAGAAGTATGCAAAGCATGCATCTCAATTAGTCAGCAACCATAGTCCCGCCCCTAACT
CCGCCCATCCCGCCCCTAACTCCGCCCAGTTCCGCCCATTCTCCGCCCCATGGCTGACTAATTTTTTTTA
TTTATGCAGAGGCCGAGGCCGCCTCGGCCTCTGAGCTATTCCAGAAGTAGTGAGGAGGCTTTTTTGGAGG
CCTAGGCTTTTGCAAAAAGCTTGGACACAAGACAGGCTTGCGAGATATGTTTGAGAATACCACTTTATCC
CGCGTCAGGGAGAGGCAGTGCGTAAAAAGACGCGGACTCATGTGAAATACTGGTTTTTAGTGCGCCAGAT
CTCTATAATCTCGCGCAACCTATTTTCCCCTCGAACACTTTTTAAGCCGTAGATAAACAGGCTGGGACAC
TTCACATGAGCGAAAAATACATCGTCACCTGGGACATGTTGCAGATCCATGCACGTAAACTCGCAAGCCG
ACTGATGCCTTCTGAACAATGGAAAGGCATTATTGCCGTAAGCCGTGGCGGTCTGTACCGGGTGCGTTAC
TGGCGCGTGAACTGGGTATTCGTCATGTCGATACCGTTTGTATTTCCAGCTACGATCACGACAACCAGCG
CGAGCTTAAAGTGCTGAAACGCGCAGAAGGCGATGGCGAAGGCTTCATCGTTATTGATGACCTGGTGGAT
ACCGGTGGTACTGCGGTTGCGATTCGTGAAATGTATCCAAAAGCGCACTTTGTCACCATCTTCGCAAAAC
CGGCTGGTCGTCCGCTGGTTGATGACTATGTTGTTGATATCCCGCAAGATACCTGGATTGAACAGCCGTG
GGATATGGGCGTCGTATTCGTCCCGCCAATCTCCGGTCGCTAATCTTTTCAACGCCTGGCACTGCCGGGC
GTTGTTCTTTTTAACTTCAGGCGGGTTACAATAGTTTCCAGTAAGTATTCTGGAGGCTGCATCCATGACA
CAGGCAAACCTGAGCGAAACCCTGTTCAAACCCCGCTTTAAACATCCTGAAACCTCGACGCTAGTCCGCC
GCTTTAATCACGGCGCACAACCGCCTGTGCAGTCGGCCCTTGATGGTAAAACCATCCCTCACTGGTATCG
CATGATTAACCGTCTGATGTGGATCTGGCGCGGCATTGACCCACGCGAAATCCTCGACGTCCAGGCACGT
ATTGTGATGAGCGATGCCGAACGTACCGACGATGATTTATACGATACGGTGATTGGCTACCGTGGCGGCA
ACTGGATTTATGAGTGGGCCCCGGATCTTTGTGAAGGAACCTTACTTCTGTGGTGTGACATAATTGGACA
AACTACCTACAGAGATTTAAAGCTCTAAGGTAAATATAAAATTTTTAAGTGTATAATGTGTTAAACTACT
GATTCTAATTGTTTGTGTATTTTAGATTCCAACCTATGGAACTGATGAATGGGAGCAGTGGTGGAATGCC
TTTAATGAGGAAAACCTGTTTTGCTCAGAAGAAATGCCATCTAGTGATGATGAGGCTACTGCTGACTCTC
AACATTCTACTCCTCCAAAAAAGAAGAGAAAGGTAGAAGACCCCAAGGACTTTCCTTCAGAATTGCTAAG
TTTTTTGAGTCATGCTGTGTTTAGTAATAGAACTCTTGCTTGCTTTGCTATTTACACCACAAAGGAAAAA
GCTGCACTGCTATACAAGAAAATTATGGAAAAATATTCTGTAACCTTTATAAGTAGGCATAACAGTTATA
ATCATAACATACTGTTTTTTCTTACTCCACACAGGCATAGAGTGTCTGCTATTAATAACTATGCTCAAAA
ATTGTGTACCTTTAGCTTTTTAATTTGTAAAGGGGTTAATAAGGAATATTTGATGTATAGTGCCTTGACT
AGAGATCATAATCAGCCATACCACATTTGTAGAGGTTTTACTTGCTTTAAAAAACCTCCCACACCTCCCC
CTGAACCTGAAACATAAAATGAATGCAATTGTTGTTGTTAACTTGTTTATTGCAGCTTATAATGGTTACA
AATAAAGCAATAGCATCACAAATTTCACAAATAAAGCATTTTTTTCACTGCATTCTAGTTGTGGTTTGTC
CAAACTCATCAATGTATCTTATCATGTCTGGATCAACTGGATAACTCAAGCTAACCAAAATCATCCCAAA
CTTCCCACCCCATACCCTATTACCACTGCCAATTACCTGTGGTTTCATTTACTCTAAACCTGTGATTCCT
CTGAATTATTTTCATTTTAAAGAAATTGTATTTGTTAAATATGTACTACAAACTTAGTAGTTGGAAGGGC
TAATTCACTCCCAAAGAAGACAAGATATCCTTGATCTGTGGATCTACCACACACAAGGCTACTTCCCTGA
TTAGCAGAACTACACACCAGGGCCAGGGGTCAGATATCCACTGACCTTTGGATGGTGCTACAAGCTAGTA
CCAGTTGAGCCAGATAAGGTAGAAGAGGCCAATAAAGGAGAGAACACCAGCTTGTTACACCCTGTGAGCC
TGCATGGGATGGATGACCCGGAGAGAGAAGTGTTAGAGTGGAGGTTTGACAGCCGCCTAGCATTTCATCA
CGTGGCCCGAGAGCTGCATCCGGAGTACTTCAAGAACTGCTGATATCGAGCTTGCTACAAGGGACTTTCC
GCTGGGGACTTTCCAGGGAGGCGTGGCCTGGGCGGGACTGGGGAGTGGCGAGCCCTCAGATCCTGCATAT
AAGCAGCTGCTTTTTGCCTGTACTGGGTCTCTCTGGTTAGACCAGATCTGAGCCTGGGAGCTCTCTGGCT
AACTAGGGAACCCACTGCTTAAGCCTCAATAAAGCTTGCCTTGAGTGCTTCAAGTAGTGTGTGCCCGTCT
GTTGTGTGACTCTGGTAACTAGAGATCCCTCAGACCCTTTTAGTCAGTGTGGAAAATCTCTAGCAGTGGC
GCCCGAACAGGGACTTGAAAGCGAAAGGGAAACCAGAGGAGCTCTCTCGACGCAGGACTCGGCTTGCTGA
AGCGCGCACGGCAAGAGGCGAGGGGCGGCGACTGGTGAGTACGCCAAAAATTTTGACTAGCGGAGGCTAG
AAGGAGAGAGATGGGTGCGAGAGCGTCAGTATTAAGCGGGGGAGAATTAGATCGCGATGGGAAAAAATTC
GGTTAAGGCCAGGGGGAAAGAAAAAATATAAATTAAAACATATAGTATGGGCAAGCAGGGAGCTAGAACG
ATTCGCAGTTAATCCTGGCCTGTTAGAAACATCAGAAGGCTGTAGACAAATACTGGGACAGCTACAACCA
TCCCTTCAGACAGGATCAGAAGAACTTAGATCATTATATAATACAGTAGCAACCCTCTATTGTGTGCATC
AAAGGATAGAGATAAAAGACACCAAGGAAGCTTTAGACAAGATAGAGGAAGAGCAAAACAAAAGTAAGAC
CACCGCACAGCAAGCGGCCGGCCGCTGATCTTCAGACCTGGAGGAGGAGATATGAGGGACAATTGGAGAA
GTGAATTATATAAATATAAAGTAGTAAAAATTGAACCATTAGGAGTAGCACCCACCAAGGCAAAGAGAAG
AGTGGTGCAGAGAGAAAAAAGAGCAGTGGGAATAGGAGCTTTGTTCCTTGGGTTCTTGGGAGCAGCAGGA
AGCACTATGGGCGCAGCGTCAATGACGCTGACGGTACAGGCCAGACAATTATTGTCTGGTATAGTGCAGC
AGCAGAACAATTTGCTGAGGGCTATTGAGGCGCAACAGCATCTGTTGCAACTCACAGTCTGGGGCATCAA
GCAGCTCCAGGCAAGAATCCTGGCTGTGGAAAGATACCTAAAGGATCAACAGCTCCTGGGGATTTGGGGT
TGCTCTGGAAAACTCATTTGCACCACTGCTGTGCCTTGGAATGCTAGTTGGAGTAATAAATCTCTGGAAC
AGATTTGGAATCACACGACCTGGATGGAGTGGGACAGAGAAATTAACAATTACACAAGCTTAATACACTC
CTTAATTGAAGAATCGCAAAACCAGCAAGAAAAGAATGAACAAGAATTATTGGAATTAGATAAATGGGCA
AGTTTGTGGAATTGGTTTAACATAACAAATTGGCTGTGGTATATAAAATTATTCATAATGATAGTAGGAG
GCTTGGTAGGTTTAAGAATAGTTTTTGCTGTACTTTCTATAGTGAATAGAGTTAGGCAGGGATATTCACC
ATTATCGTTTCAGACCCACCTCCCAACCCCGAGGGGACCCGACAGGCCCGAAGGAATAGAAGAAGAAGGT
GGAGAGAGAGACAGAGACAGATCCATTCGATTAGTGAACGGATCTCGACGGTATCGCCAAATGGCAGTAT
TCATCCACAATTTTAAAAGAAAAGGGGGGATTGGGGGGTACAGTGCAGGGGAAAGAATAGTAGACATAAT
AGCAACAGACATACAAACTAAAGAATTACAAAAACAAATTACAAAAATTCAAAATTTTCGGGTTTATTAC
AGGGACAGCAGAGATCCAGTTTGGATCGATAAGCTTGATATCGAATTCCTGCAGCCCCGATAAAATAAAA
GATTTTATTTAGTCTCCAGAAAAAGGGGGGAATGAAAGACCCCACCTGTAGGTTTGGCAAGCTAGCTGCA
Features (pLannotate 1.2.2; 36 found; start..end, strand, type, name):
      1..408     +  promoter       SFFV promoter: spleen focus-forming virus long terminal repeat (LTR) promoter
    483..854     +  CDS            HOXD13 (fragment): HXD13_HUMAN - Also known as HOX4I. Experimental evidence at protein level: Swiss-Prot protein existence level 1. Sequence-specific transcription factor that binds gene promoters and activates their transcription (PubMed:24789103). Part of a developmental regulatory system that provides cells with specific positional identities on the anterior-posterior axis (By similarity). From Homo sapiens (Human).
    870..1577    +  CDS            mCherry: mCherry is a basic (constitutively fluorescent) red fluorescent protein published in 2004, derived from Discosoma sp.. It is reported to be a very rapidly-maturing monomer with low acid sensitivity.
   1590..3083    +  CDS            CRY2PHR: N-terminal photolyase homology region of Arabidopsis thaliana cryptochrome 2 binds to CIB1 upon exposure to blue light (Kennedy et al., 2010)
   3186..3216    +  misc_feature   MCS (fragment): pUC18/19 multiple cloning site
   3217..3235    +  misc_feature   MCS (fragment): pBluescript multiple cloning site
   3235..3823    +  misc_feature   WPRE: woodchuck hepatitis virus posttranscriptional regulatory element
   3824..3846    +  misc_feature   MCS (fragment): pBluescript multiple cloning site
   3863..3931    +  CDS            nef (fragment): NEF_HV1Z2 - Experimental evidence at protein level: Swiss-Prot protein existence level 1. Extracellular Nef protein targets CD4(+) T-lymphocytes for apoptosis by interacting with CXCR4 surface receptors. From Human immunodeficiency virus type 1 group M subtype D (isolate Z2/CDC-Z34) (HIV-1).
   3933..4166    +  LTR            3' LTR (ΔU3): self-inactivating 3' long terminal repeat (LTR) from HIV-1
   4191..4209    -  promoter       SP6 promoter: promoter for bacteriophage SP6 RNA polymerase
   4437..4716    +  CDS            TcR (fragment): tetracycline efflux protein; tet; confers resistance to tetracycline
   4717..4765    -  misc_feature   bom (fragment): basis of mobility region from pBR322
   4867..4902    -  CDS            rop (fragment): Rop protein, which maintains plasmids at low copy number; rop
   4997..5101    +  promoter       AmpR promoter: bla
   5102..5962    +  CDS            AmpR: β-lactamase; bla; confers resistance to ampicillin, carbenicillin, and related antibiotics
   6133..6721    +  rep_origin     ori: high-copy-number ColE1/pMB1/pBR322/pUC origin of replication
   6904..6960    +  CDS            lacI (fragment): lac repressor; lacI; The lac repressor binds to the lac operator to inhibit transcription in E. coli. This inhibition can be relieved by adding lactose or isopropyl-β-D-thiogalactopyranoside (IPTG).
   6967..7296    +  promoter       SV40 promoter: SV40 enhancer and early promoter
   7496..7615    +  CDS            gpt (fragment): XGPT_ECOLI - Also known as gpp, gxu. Experimental evidence at protein level: Swiss-Prot protein existence level 1. Purine salvage pathway enzyme that catalyzes the transfer of the ribosyl-5-phosphate group from 5-phospho-alpha-D-ribose 1- diphosphate (PRPP) to the N9 position of the 6-oxopurines guanine and xanthine to form the corresponding ribonucleotides GMP (guanosine 5'- monophosphate) and XMP (xanthosine 5'-monophosphate), with the release of PPi. To a lesser extent, also acts on hypoxanthine (PubMed:9100006, PubMed:3886014). Does not ribophosphorylate adenine (PubMed:3886014). From Esch
   7615..7950    +  CDS            gpt (fragment): XGPT_ECOLI - Also known as gpp, gxu. Experimental evidence at protein level: Swiss-Prot protein existence level 1. Purine salvage pathway enzyme that catalyzes the transfer of the ribosyl-5-phosphate group from 5-phospho-alpha-D-ribose 1- diphosphate (PRPP) to the N9 position of the 6-oxopurines guanine and xanthine to form the corresponding ribonucleotides GMP (guanosine 5'- monophosphate) and XMP (xanthosine 5'-monophosphate), with the release of PPi. To a lesser extent, also acts on hypoxanthine (PubMed:9100006, PubMed:3886014). Does not ribophosphorylate adenine (PubMed:3886014). From Esch
   8045..8350    +  CDS            frsA (fragment): FRSA_ECOLI - Also known as yafA. Experimental evidence at protein level: Swiss-Prot protein existence level 1. Catalyzes the hydrolysis of esters (PubMed:15808744). Displays esterase activity toward pNP-butyrate (PubMed:15808744). May stimulate mixed-acid fermentation by acting as a fermentation/respiration switch that down-regulates respiration and up- regulates fermentation rates (PubMed:15169777). From Escherichia coli (strain K12).
   8354..8428    +  CDS            small t antigen (fragment): SV40 (simian virus 40) small t antigen
   8430..8495    +  intron         small t intron: SV40 (simian virus 40) small t antigen intron
   8625..8645    +  CDS            SV40 NLS: nuclear localization signal of SV40 (simian virus 40) large T antigen
   8964..9047    +  CDS            large T antigen (fragment): large T antigen from SV40 (simian virus 40)
   9070..9204    +  polyA_signal   SV40 poly(A) signal: SV40 polyadenylation signal
   9371..9700    +  CDS            nef (fragment): NEF_HV1BR - Experimental evidence at protein level: Swiss-Prot protein existence level 1. Extracellular Nef protein targets CD4(+) T-lymphocytes for apoptosis by interacting with CXCR4 surface receptors (PubMed:14990729). From Human immunodeficiency virus type 1 group M subtype B (isolate BRU/LAI) (HIV-1).
   9748..10005   +  LTR            5' LTR (truncated): truncated 5' long terminal repeat (LTR) from HIV-1
  10052..10177   +  misc_feature   HIV-1 Ψ: packaging signal of human immunodeficiency virus type 1
  10161..10499   +  CDS            HIV-1 gag (fragment): gag protein from human immunodeficiency virus 1; gag
  10674..10907   +  misc_feature   RRE: The Rev response element (RRE) of HIV-1 allows for Rev-dependent mRNA export from the nucleus to the cytoplasm.
  11284..11384   +  CDS            Rev (fragment): human immunodeficiency virus 1 (HIV-1) Rev protein; rev; enhances nuclear export of unspliced and incompletely spliced viral mRNAs
  11421..11538   +  misc_feature   cPPT/CTS: central polypurine tract and central termination sequence of HIV-1
  11575..11607   -  misc_feature   MCS (fragment): pBluescript multiple cloning site
  11651..11687   +  LTR            3' LTR (ΔU3) (fragment): self-inactivating 3' long terminal repeat (LTR) from Moloney murine leukemia virus
