[The description below was written by a language model from this plasmid's Addgene catalogue record and pLannotate feature annotations shown in this document.]
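Description:
pHR-HOXD13-IDR-mCherry-CRY2 is an 11.7 kb mammalian expression plasmid built on the pHR backbone. The catalogue lists it simply as a mammalian expression vector, but the feature table shows the architecture of an HIV-1-derived, self-inactivating lentiviral transfer vector. A truncated 5' LTR is followed by the Ψ packaging signal with a partial gag sequence, the Rev response element and the cPPT/CTS. The expression cassette then ends in a WPRE and a ΔU3 3' LTR. These elements would allow the transcript to be packaged into lentiviral particles when helper functions are supplied in trans, and integrated into target cells with the viral promoter disabled. In bacteria the plasmid is maintained through a high-copy ColE1/pUC-type origin and selected with ampicillin (β-lactamase). The backbone also carries an SV40 promoter upstream of fragmented gpt sequences, SV40 small t intron and poly(A) sequences, and short remnants of TcR, rop and lacI. These appear to be inherited from older parental vectors.

The payload is a single fusion reading frame driven by the spleen focus-forming virus (SFFV) LTR promoter. It consists of a roughly 370 bp fragment of human HOXD13 encoding the wild-type intrinsically disordered region (IDR), followed by mCherry and then CRY2PHR, the photolyase homology region of Arabidopsis cryptochrome 2. CRY2PHR responds to blue light, so fusing it to a disordered region gives an "opto" reagent in which illumination raises local protein valency, while mCherry allows any resulting assemblies to be imaged. The stated purpose is mammalian expression of the Opto HOXD13 IDR. The associated publication concerns transcriptional condensates in human repeat expansion disease, which suggests use as the wild-type reference for light-induced condensation assays of the HOXD13 IDR.
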