Addgene plasmid #145258: pHR-HOXD13-IDR-mCherry-CRY2
Purpose: Mammalian Expression of Opto HOXD13 IDR
Depositing lab: Denes Hnisz. Publication: Unblending of Transcriptional Condensates in Human Repeat Expansion Disease. Basu S, Mackowiak SD, Niskanen H, Knezevic D, Asimi V, Grosswendt S, Geertsema H, Ali S, Jerkovic I, Ewers H, Mundlos S, Meissner A, Ibrahim DM, Hnisz D. Cell. 2020 May 28;181(5):1062-1079.e30. doi: 10.1016/j.cell.2020.04.018. Epub 2020 May 7. PubMed 32386547.
Backbone
  Vector backbone: pHR
  Vector type: Mammalian Expression
Growth in bacteria
  Bacterial resistance: Ampicillin, 100 μg/mL
  Growth temperature: 37°C
  Growth strain: NEB Stable
  Copy number: High Copy
Gene/Insert
  Gene/Insert name: HOXD13wt-IDR
  Species: H. sapiens (human)
  Entrez Gene: HOXD13 (a.k.a. BDE, BDSD, HOX4I, SPD, SPD1)
  Cloning method: Restriction Enzyme; 5′ cloning site Unknown (unknown if destroyed)
Terms and licenses: Academic/Nonprofit Terms; Industry Terms: Not Available to Industry
How to cite: pHR-HOXD13-IDR-mCherry-CRY2 was a gift from Denes Hnisz (Addgene plasmid # 145258 ; http://n2t.net/addgene:145258 ; RRID:Addgene_145258)
